Addgene plasmid #116300: pHAGE-EGFR-S116F
Purpose: Lentiviral expression of EGFR S116F
Depositing lab: Gordon Mills & Kenneth Scott. Publication: Systematic Functional Annotation of Somatic Mutations in Cancer. Ng PK, Li J, Jeong KJ, Shao S, Chen H, Tsang YH, Sengupta S, Wang Z, Bhavana VH, Tran R, Soewito S, Minussi DC, Moreno D, Kong K, Dogruluk T, Lu H, Gao J, Tokheim C, Zhou DC, Johnson AM, Zeng J, Ip CKM, Ju Z, Wester M, Yu S, Li Y, Vellano CP, Schultz N, Karchin R, Ding L, Lu Y, Cheung LWT, Chen K, Shaw KR, Meric-Bernstam F, Scott KL, Yi S, Sahni N, Liang H, Mills GB. Cancer Cell. 2018 Mar 12;33(3):450-462.e10. doi: 10.1016/j.ccell.2018.01.021. PubMed 29533785.
Backbone
  Vector backbone: pHAGE
  Vector type: Lentiviral
Growth in bacteria
  Bacterial resistance: Ampicillin, 100 μg/mL
  Growth temperature: 37°C
  Growth strain: Stbl3
  Copy number: High Copy
Gene/Insert
  Gene/Insert name: EGFR
  Species: H. sapiens (human)
  Mutation: S116F
  Entrez Gene: EGFR (a.k.a. ERBB, ERBB1, ERRP, HER1, NISBD2, PIG61, mENA)
  Cloning method: Gateway Cloning
Terms and licenses: Academic/Nonprofit Terms; Industry Terms: Not Available to Industry
How to cite: pHAGE-EGFR-S116F was a gift from Gordon Mills & Kenneth Scott (Addgene plasmid # 116300)
