[The description below was written by a language model from this plasmid's Addgene catalogue record and pLannotate feature annotations shown in this document.]
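Description:
pHAGE-EGFR-S116F is catalogued as a lentiviral expression plasmid built on the pHAGE backbone, carrying the human epidermal growth factor receptor gene (EGFR, also known as ERBB1/HER1) with a serine-to-phenylalanine substitution at residue 116. The open reading frame was introduced by Gateway recombination cloning. The plasmid is maintained in bacteria as a high-copy construct under ampicillin selection, and the recorded host is a recombination-deficient strain of the kind commonly used to keep the repeated LTR sequences of lentiviral vectors stable. The stated purpose is lentiviral delivery and expression of this EGFR variant in target cells, and the associated study concerns systematic functional annotation of somatic cancer mutations, so the construct is best understood as one member of a panel of mutant alleles compared functionally with one another. The catalogue fields do not state the promoter driving EGFR, any epitope tag, or any mammalian selection marker or reporter.

The accompanying feature table does not match this description well. It comes from a sequence record of only 2,280 nt, far too short to hold a lentiviral backbone and a full-length EGFR coding sequence, and it annotates no LTRs, packaging signal, EGFR sequence or mammalian expression promoter. What it does show is an AmpR promoter and β-lactamase gene, a high-copy ColE1/pUC-type origin, a fragment of an attB1 Gateway site, and a human U6 promoter upstream of a Streptococcus pyogenes Cas9 guide RNA scaffold. The ampicillin marker, origin and Gateway remnant agree with the catalogue entry, but the U6–gRNA cassette is not explained by it. The sequence record may therefore be partial or belong to a different plasmid, and it should not be taken as confirming the lentiviral or EGFR elements.
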