Features (pLannotate 1.2.2; 6 found; start..end, strand, type, name):
    605..680     -  misc_RNA       gRNA scaffold: guide RNA scaffold for the Streptococcus pyogenes CRISPR/Cas9 system
    710..950     -  promoter       U6 promoter: RNA polymerase III promoter for human U6 snRNA
   1002..1019    -  protein_bind   attB1 (fragment): mutant version of attB; recombination site for the Gateway® BP reaction BP Clonase™
   1057..1161    +  promoter       AmpR promoter: bla
   1162..2022    +  CDS            AmpR: β-lactamase; bla; confers resistance to ampicillin, carbenicillin, and related antibiotics
   2193..501     +  rep_origin     ori (across the origin): high-copy-number ColE1/pMB1/pBR322/pUC origin of replication
>Addgene plasmid #116300 | pHAGE-EGFR-S116F | addgene full sequence | sequence record 252579 | Addgene NGS Result
CTACCAACTCTTTTTCCGAAGGTAACTGGCTTCAGCAGAGCGCAGATACCAAATACTGTTCTTCTAGTGT
AGCCGTAGTTAGGCCACCACTTCAAGAACTCTGTAGCACCGCCTACATACCTCGCTCTGCTAATCCTGTT
ACCAGTGGCTGCTGCCAGTGGCGATAAGTCGTGTCTTACCGGGTTGGACTCAAGACGATAGTTACCGGAT
AAGGCGCAGCGGTCGGGCTGAACGGGGGGTTCGTGCACACAGCCCAGCTTGGAGCGAACGACCTACACCG
AACTGAGATACCTACAGCGTGAGCTATGAGAAAGCGCCACGCTTCCCGAAGGGAGAAAGGCGGACAGGTA
TCCGGTAAGCGGCAGGGTCGGAACAGGAGAGCGCACGAGGGAGCTTCCAGGGGGAAACGCCTGGTATCTT
TATAGTCCTGTCGGGTTTCGCCACCTCTGACTTGAGCGTCGATTTTTGTGATGCTCGTCAGGGGGGCGGA
GCCTATGGAAAAACGCCAGCAACGCGGCCTTTTTACGGTTCCTGGCCTTTTGCTGGCCTTTTGCTCACAT
GTCATATGTAGAGAGGTACCTCGAGCGGCCCAAGCTTAAAAAAAGCACCGACTCGGTGCCACTTTTTCAA
GTTGATAACGGACTAGCCTTATTTTAACTTGCTATTTCTAGCTCTAAAACGGAGACGCATTAATCGTCTC
CGGTGTTTCGTCCTTTCCACAAGATATATAAAGCCAAGAAATCGAAATACTTTCAAGTTACGGTAAGCAT
ATGATAGTCCATTTTAAAACATAATTTTAAAACTGCAAACTACCCAAGAAATTATTACTTTCTACGTCAC
GTATTTTGTACTAATATCTTTGTGTTTACAGTCAAATTAATTCTAATTATCTCTCTAACAGCCTTGTATC
GTATATGCAAATATGAAGGAATCATGGGAAATAGGCCCTCTTCCTGCCCGACCTTGGTACCGGATCCAGT
CGACTGAATTGGTTCCTTTAAAGCCTGCTTTTTTGTACAGCTAGCGACGTCAGGTGGCACTTTTCGGGGA
AATGTGCGCGGAACCCCTATTTGTTTATTTTTCTAAATACATTCAAATATGTATCCGCTCATGAGACAAT
AACCCTGATAAATGCTTCAATAATATTGAAAAAGGAAGAGTATGAGTATTCAACATTTCCGTGTCGCCCT
TATTCCCTTTTTTGCGGCATTTTGCCTTCCTGTTTTTGCTCACCCAGAAACGCTGGTGAAAGTAAAAGAT
GCTGAAGATCAGTTGGGTGCACGAGTGGGTTACATCGAACTGGATCTCAACAGCGGTAAGATCCTTGAGA
GTTTTCGCCCCGAAGAACGTTTTCCAATGATGAGCACTTTTAAAGTTCTGCTATGTGGCGCGGTATTATC
CCGTATTGACGCCGGGCAAGAGCAACTCGGTCGCCGCATACACTATTCTCAGAATGACTTGGTTGAGTAC
TCACCAGTCACAGAAAAGCATCTTACGGATGGCATGACAGTAAGAGAATTATGCAGTGCTGCCATAACCA
TGAGTGATAACACTGCGGCCAACTTACTTCTGACAACGATCGGAGGACCGAAGGAGCTAACCGCTTTTTT
GCACAACATGGGGGATCATGTAACTCGCCTTGATCGTTGGGAACCGGAGCTGAATGAAGCCATACCAAAC
GACGAGCGTGACACCACGATGCCTGTAGCAATGGCAACAACGTTGCGCAAACTATTAACTGGCGAACTAC
TTACTCTAGCTTCCCGGCAACAATTAATAGACTGGATGGAGGCGGATAAAGTTGCAGGACCACTTCTGCG
CTCGGCCCTTCCGGCTGGCTGGTTTATTGCTGATAAATCTGGAGCCGGTGAGCGTGGGTCTCGCGGTATC
ATTGCAGCACTGGGGCCAGATGGTAAGCCCTCCCGTATCGTAGTTATCTACACGACGGGGAGTCAGGCAA
CTATGGATGAACGAAATAGACAGATCGCTGAGATAGGTGCCTCACTGATTAAGCATTGGTAACTGTCAGA
CCAAGTTTACTCATATATACTTTAGATTGATTTAAAACTTCATTTTTAATTTAAAAGGATCTAGGTGAAG
ATCCTTTTTGATAATCTCATGACCAAAATCCCTTAACGTGAGTTTTCGTTCCACTGAGCGTCAGACCCCG
TAGAAAAGATCAAAGGATCTTCTTGAGATCCTTTTTTTCTGCGCGTAATCTGCTGCTTGCAAACAAAAAA
ACCACCGCTACCAGCGGTGGTTTGTTTGCCGGATCAAGAG
