>Addgene plasmid #116300 | pHAGE-EGFR-S116F | depositor partial sequence | sequence record 219174 | insert
ATGCGACCCTCCGGGACGGCCGGGGCAGCGCTCCTGGCGCTGCTGGCTGCGCTCTGCCCGGCGAGTCGGG
CTCTGGAGGAAAAGAAAGTTTGCCAAGGCACGAGTAACAAGCTCACGCAGTTGGGCACTTTTGAAGATCA
TTTTCTCAGCCTCCAGAGGATGTTCAATAACTGTGAGGTGGTCCTTGGGAATTTGGAAATTACCTATGTG
CAGAGGAATTATGATCTTTCCTTCTTAAAGACCATCCAGGAGGTGGCTGGTTATGTCCTCATTGCCCTCA
ACACAGTGGAGCGAATTCCTTTGGAAAACCTGCAGATCATCAGAGGAAATATGTACTACGAAAATTTCTA
TGCCTTAGCAGTCTTATCTAACTATGATGCAAATAAAACCGGACTGAAGGAGCTGCCCATGAGAAATTTA
CAGGAAATCCTGCATGGCGCCGTGCGGTTCAGCAACAACCCTGCCCTGTGCAACGTGGAGAGCATCCAGT
GGCGGGACATAGTCAGCAGTGACTTTCTCAGCAACATGTCGATGGACTTCCAGAACCACCTGGGCAGCTG
CCAAAAGTGTGATCCAAGCTGTCCCAATGGGAGCTGCTGGGGTGCAGGAGAGGAGAACTGCCAGAAACTG
ACCAAAATCATCTGTGCCCAGCAGTGCTCCGGGCGCTGCCGTGGCAAGTCCCCCAGTGACTGCTGCCACA
ACCAGTGTGCTGCAGGCTGCACAGGCCCCCGGGAGAGCGACTGCCTGGTCTGCCGCAAATTCCGAGACGA
AGCCACGTGCAAGGACACCTGCCCCCCACTCATGCTCTACAACCCCACCACGTACCAGATGGATGTGAAC
CCCGAGGGCAAATACAGCTTTGGTGCCACCTGCGTGAAGAAGTGTCCCCGTAATTATGTGGTGACAGATC
ACGGCTCGTGCGTCCGAGCCTGTGGGGCCGACAGCTATGAGATGGAGGAAGACGGCGTCCGCAAGTGTAA
GAAGTGCGAAGGGCCTTGCCGCAAAGTGTGTAACGGAATAGGTATTGGTGAATTTAAAGACTCACTCTCC
ATAAATGCTACGAATATTAAACACTTCAAAAACTGCACCTCCATCAGTGGCGATCTCCACATCCTGCCGG
TGGCATTTAGGGGTGACTCCTTCACACATACTCCTCCTCTGGATCCACAGGAACTGGATATTCTGAAAAC
CGTAAAGGAAATCACAGGGTTTTTGCTGATTCAGGCTTGGCCTGAAAACAGGACGGACCTCCATGCCTTT
GAGAACCTAGAAATCATACGCGGCAGGACCAAGCAACATGGTCAGTTTTCTCTTGCAGTCGTCAGCCTGA
ACATAACATCCTTGGGATTACGCTCCCTCAAGGAGATAAGTGATGGAGATGTGATAATTTCAGGAAACAA
AAATTTGTGCTATGCAAATACAATAAACTGGAAAAAACTGTTTGGGACCTCCGGTCAGAAAACCAAAATT
ATAAGCAACAGAGGTGAAAACAGCTGCAAGGCCACAGGCCAGGTCTGCCATGCCTTGTGCTCCCCCGAGG
GCTGCTGGGGCCCGGAGCCCAGGGACTGCGTCTCTTGCCGGAATGTCAGCCGAGGCAGGGAATGCGTGGA
CAAGTGCAACCTTCTGGAGGGTGAGCCAAGGGAGTTTGTGGAGAACTCTGAGTGCATACAGTGCCACCCA
GAGTGCCTGCCTCAGGCCATGAACATCACCTGCACAGGACGGGGACCAGACAACTGTATCCAGTGTGCCC
ACTACATTGACGGCCCCCACTGCGTCAAGACCTGCCCGGCAGGAGTCATGGGAGAAAACAACACCCTGGT
CTGGAAGTACGCAGACGCCGGCCATGTGTGCCACCTGTGCCATCCAAACTGCACCTACGGATGCACTGGG
CCAGGTCTTGAAGGCTGTCCAACGAATGGGCCTAAGATCCCGTCCATCGCCACTGGGATGGTGGGGGCCC
TCCTCTTGCTGCTGGTGGTGGCCCTGGGGATCGGCCTCTTCATGCGAAGGCGCCACATCGTTCGGAAGCG
CACGCTGCGGAGGCTGCTGCAGGAGAGGGAGCTTGTGGAGCCTCTTACACCCAGT
[981 nt withheld, positions 2086-3066]
TTCTTCAGCAGCCCCTCCACGTCACGGACTCCCCTCCTGAGCTCTCTGAGTGCAACCAGCAACAATTCCA
CCGTGGCTTGCATTGATAGAAATGGGCTGCAAAGCTGTCCCATCAAGGAAGACAGCTTCTTGCAGCGATA
CAGCTCAGACCCCACAGGCGCCTTGACTGAGGACAGCATAGACGACACCTTCCTCCCAGTGCCTGAATAC
ATAAACCAGTCCGTTCCCAAAAGGCCCGCTGGCTCTGTGCAGAATCCTGTCTATCACAATCAGCCTCTGA
ACCCCGCGCCCAGCAGAGACCCACACTACCAGGACCCCCACAGCACTGCAGTGGGCAACCCCGAGTATCT
CAACACTGTCCAGCCCACCTGTGTCAACAGCACATTCGACAGCCCTGCCCACTGGGCCCAGAAAGGCAGC
CACCAAATTAGCCTGGACAACCCTGACTACCAGCAGGACTTCTTTCCCAAGGAAGCCAAGCCAAATGGCA
TCTTTAAGGGCTCCACAGCTGAAAATGCAGAATACCTAAGGGTCGCGCCACAAAGCAGTGAATTTATTGG
AGCATGA
